>Addgene plasmid #154118 | pNM3734 | addgene full sequence | sequence record 306078 | Addgene NGS Result
GAAGTTCCTATTCTCTAGAAAGTATAGGAACTTCATGAAAAAGCCTGAACTCACCGCGACGTCTGTCGAG
AAGTTTCTGATCGAAAAGTTCGACAGCGTCTCCGACCTGATGCAGCTCTCGGAGGGCGAAGAATCTCGTG
CTTTCAGCTTCGATGTAGGAGGGCGTGGATATGTCCTGCGGGTAAATAGCTGCGCCGATGGTTTCTACAA
AGATCGTTATGTTTATCGGCACTTTGCATCGGCCGCGCTCCCGATTCCGGAAGTGCTTGACATTGGGGAA
TTCAGCGAGAGCCTGACCTATTGCATCTCCCGCCGTGCACAGGGTGTCACGTTGCAAGACCTGCCTGAAA
CCGAACTGCCCGCTGTTCTGCAGCCGGTCGCGGAGGCCATGGATGCGATCGCTGCGGCCGATCTTAGCCA
GACGAGCGGGTTCGGCCCATTCGGACCGCAAGGAATCGGTCAATACACTACATGGCGTGATTTCATATGC
GCGATTGCTGATCCCCATGTGTATCACTGGCAAACTGTGATGGACGACACCGTCAGTGCGTCCGTCGCGC
AGGCTCTCGATGAGCTGATGCTTTGGGCCGAGGACTGCCCCGAAGTCCGGCACCTCGTGCACGCGGATTT
CGGCTCCAACAATGTCCTGACGGACAATGGCCGCATAACAGCGGTCATTGACTGGAGCGAGGCGATGTTC
GGGGATTCCCAATACGAGGTCGCCAACATCTTCTTCTGGAGGCCGTGGTTGGCTTGTATGGAGCAGCAGA
CGCGCTACTTCGAGCGGAGGCATCCGGAGCTTGCAGGATCGCCGCGGCTCCGGGCGTATATGCTCCGCAT
TGGTCTTGACCAACTCTATCAGAGCTTGGTTGACGGCAATTTCGATGATGCAGCTTGGGCGCAGGGTCGA
TGCGACGCAATCGTCCGATCCGGAGCCGGGACTGTCGGGCGTACACAAATCGCCCGCAGAAGCGCGGCCG
TCTGGACCGATGGCTGTGTAGAAGTACTCGCCGATAGTGGAAACCGACGCCCCAGCACTCGTCCGAGGGC
AAAGGAATAGGCGGGATGATCGACGCCAACGTCGTTGAATTTTCAAATTTTAAATACTGAATATTTGTTT
TTTTTCCTATTATTTATTTATTCTCTTTGTGTTTTTTTTCTTGCTTTCTAAAAAATTAATTCAATCCAAA
TCTAAACATTTTTTTTTCTCTTTCCGTCTCCCAATTCGTATTCCGCTCCTCTCATCTGAACACAATGTGC
AAGTTTATTTATCTTCTCGCTTTCATTTCATTAGGACGTGGGGGGAATTGGTGGAAGGGGGAAACACACA
AAAGGATGATGGAAATGAAATAAGGACACACAATATGCAACAACATTCAATTCAGAAATATGGAGGAAGG
TTTAAAAGAAAACATAAAAATATATAGAGGAGGAAGGAAACTAGCTGCCCTCGATTGTCTATCTTCCATT
CTCACCAAGTTTCAACAACTTTATTCAGTCATTCTTCTCTGGTTCATTTCCCAACCAATCTTCCCGAATA
AAGCCCATCTGTCCTTTCGGCCACATTCCTCACCTACATCCGTACTCCTTATCTCCCGTTCTTATCCAGT
CTTTTATCGTCTCTGCGTCTCGCACACTGTCTCGTCGGTAATGTAAAAAAAAAACAAAAAAAACTTGAAA
ACTTGCGGAAAGATTTCCTAATAAAAGGAGACGAATCCGGTAGGAAATCGACAAGTCTCTGCTTCTCGAA
GACTAGGTGAGTTACATTTCTTTGGCCGAATTATTTTGAAATCCTAAATTTGATAATTTCAGAGATGTCT
GTAAAACTTGCGTGTTATGTGACGGCTTCGGTCACTGTCGCCACTCTTATGGTATGCTTCATGACCATGT
CAACCATCTACTCGGAGGTTGATGGATTCAGAGAGAAGCTTGATACCGAGATGAATGTGTTCAGAGTGAG
TTAAATTATATTTTGAATTTTAAATAATTTTTAATTTTCTAGCAATCTACCAATGGATTGTGGAAGGACA
TAGTTGTCATCGGAAGATCTAGCAAGCGTGTCCGTTGTCAATATGAAGAGACCAACGCTACCCCAACTCC
ACATGCTGATGGATCCCCATCTGCTCCACCAGGTCAACCACCAGCAGTTCCACCAGTCTTCAACCAGCCA
AAGACTCCAAATGGAGCCAATGGAAATGGACCAACCTGCAACTGCAATGCTGATAACAAGTGCCCAGCTG
GACCATCCGGACCAAAGGGAGTTCCAGGAGTTCCAGGACTCGACGGAGTTCCAGGACTTGACGGTGTTCC
AGGAGTTGGAGCTGATGATATCGCTCCACAACGCGAGTCTGTCGGATGCTTCACTTGCCCACAAGGACCA
GTTGGACCACCAGGAGCTCTTGGAAGACCAGGACCACGTGGACTTCCAGGACCAAGAGGACAAAATGGAA
ACCCAGGAAGAGATGGACAACCAGGACATCCAGGAGAGCAAGGATCATCCGGTCAAATCGGAAAGATCGG
AGAGCCAGGACCACCAGGAGAGAAGGGACGCGACGCCGAGCATCCAATCGGAAGACCAGGACCAAAGGGA
CCAAGAGGAGATCAAGGACCAACAGGACCAGCTGGACAGAACGGTCTTCACGGACCACCAGGAGAGCCAG
GAACCGTTGGACCAGAAGGACCATCTGGAAAGCAAGGACGTCAAGGACCAGACGGAACCCAGGGAGAGAC
TGGACCAGACGGAAGACCAGGAAAGGATGCCGAGTACTGCCAGTGCCCAGACAAGTCTCCACCATCAGAG
GCTGTCAACGCCAACCGTGGATACAGAAATATCTAAATTGTTGGTGTTTTCTAATAAAATATTTGAGATT
CAGTGAGACTTTTTTCTTGGCGGCACAATAAAGTTTCCTCTTTTTGTTGGGTCACTCAACGAACACAATA
CAAATATTTGAGCGCTCGCATTTTTCTCAACCTTTCGGGTTTAAAGCACTTCAAAATGGAATTGAAGAGA
GATTGTGAAAGTACATCAGACAGAATCACATTTTGATAGCATTCACTTCACTCAGATGCAAACTTTTCAG
TGACTATAAAAAGTCATAAAATAATAACATTAAAAAAGCAAATAAATTAGCGAGAGAATTTTTTGACAAA
AAGAAAGAAGAGTGATAGAGAAGAAGGGAATGCTTGAAAGGATTTTGCATTTATCTTAATCACCGTCTTC
GAGAAGACGAACCATGGCGCCAGTTTCAGAATCCAAGTTTCTAATATAGTTCATCACAATGTTGACGTTG
GTCCAACCTCCGGCTTGCATAATCTCTGGGATGGAAACTCCAGCGCGAGCCATGTCACGGGCAGCTCCGA
CACGGGCGGAATGTCCAGACCAAGCCAAGTAACGTTGTCCGGAATCATCCTTGGCTCCGTAGATGAGACG
GTGGGTAGCTTCGAAGATTCCTGAAAATTTATTTTCAGCTTATTCTTAGCTAATATGTTGTTTAAACTTA
CCTTCAAGAGCTCGAGTCGAGAGTTGTGATGTTGCACTCGGGGCAGCAACTCCGTTCTTGCGAACACGAC
AGAACAGGTAGTTGTTTGGATCATCGGCGACTCCGGAAACCGAAATCCAGCGCTCAACGAGCTTGGTAAC
TCCAAGGGAGAGCGCTTTTTCGACTCCGGCAGTCGAGACCAGCGTTTTTGTACGTCCGATGTGGATGAGC
ATTCTTCCTCCGTCTGTGCGACTAATATCCTTGACGCGAATGCGGGCAATTTCGGCGATACGGAGAAGTG
TGTTGTAAGCAATTCCGAGGAAGGCGAGGTTTCGGATGTCCTGGCAACGATCGGAATTTTCCATAAGAGA
ACGGACCTGATCGAAGTCGGTTCTGAAAATTTCGTCAAGTCTTAGGATTGAATACATTAATATTTAAACT
TACCTTTCGAAGGCGAGGGCTTGCTTGGCTCTCTCTCCAGCATCAACATTTTCCTTGCGGATACGTCTCA
TTACGAGAGATACGGCATTAGAATCTGATGGGCGTGGAAGTCCAGATCGGCGATGGAGCATATTGAGCTG
TCCGAGATGTTGTTGGATCGTCTTCACCGCCAATCCACGAGCTTGGAGGTAGAGCAAGTAGTCACGAACG
TCTTCTGGCTCGGCTGGGAACCACTTGCGGTTGTTAAGCTTGCACCAGGCAGCCCAAGAACGGCACACTG
AGAGAAGCATCTTCCAGGTGTGCTCGGAGAAGGCTTGTCTGTCACGGAACATATCCATGAGGTTCTTGCG
AACTTCATCACTTGTCGCGTCAACTGGAAGTGCTGGAAGATTTTGATGAACAGTGAGAAGATTTGACATA
TTTTCGAAGTTTTTTAGATGCACTAGAACAAAGCGTGTTGGCTTCCTCTGAGCCCGCTTTCCTTATATAC
CCGCATTCTGCAGCCTTACAGAATGTTCTAGAAGGTCCTAGATGCATTCGTTTGAAAATACTCCCGGTGG
GTGCAAAGAGACGCAGACGGAAAATGTATCTGGGTCTCTTTATTGTGTACACTACTTTTCCATGTACCGA
ATGTGAGTCGCCCTCCTTTTGCAACAAGCAGCTCGAATGTTCTAGAAAAAGGTGGAAAATAGTATAAATA
CCGTTGAAAATAAATACCGAACAACATTTGCTCTAATTGTGAAATTAGAAATCTTCAAACTATAATCATG
TCACTTTACCACTATTTCCGTCCAGCTCAACGTTCCGTTTTTGGTGATCGTAAGCTTATCGATACCGTCG
ACCCGTTAACCGGGGGCCCGGTACCCAATTCGCCCTATAGTGAGTCGTATTACGCGCGCTCACTGGCCGT
CGTTTTACAACGTCGTGACTGGGAAAACCCTGGCGTTACCCAACTTAATCGCCTTGCAGCACATCCCCCT
TTCGCCAGCTGGCGTAATAGCGAAGAGGCCCGCACCGATCGCCCTTCCCAACAGTTGCGCAGCCTGAATG
GCGAATGGG
[124 nt withheld, positions 4980-5103]
C
[91 nt withheld, positions 5105-5195]
A
[49 nt withheld, positions 5197-5245]
CCTTTGACGTTGGAGTCCACGTTCTTT
[37 nt withheld, positions 5273-5309]
ACCCTATCTCGGTCTATTCTTTTGATTTATAAGGGATTTTGCCGATTTCGGCCTATTGGTTAAAAAATGA
GCTGATTTAACAAAAATTTAACGCGAATTTTAACAAAATATTAACGCTTACAATTTAGGTGGCACTTTTC
GGGGAAATGTGCGCGGAACCCCTATTTGTTTATTTTTCTAAATACATTCAAATATGTATCCGCTCATGAG
ACAATAACCCTGATAAATGCTTCAATAATATTGAAAAAGGAAGAGTATGAGTATTCAACATTTCCGTGTC
GCCCTTATTCCCTTTTTTGCGGCATTTTGCCTTCCTGTTTTTGCTCACCCAGAAACGCTGGTGAAAGTAA
AAGATGCTGAAGATCAGTTGGGTGCACGAGTGGGTTACATCGAACTGGATCTCAACAGCGGTAAGATCCT
TGAGAGTTTTCGCCCCGAAGAACGTTTTCCAATGATGAGCACTTTTAAAGTTCTGCTATGTGGCGCGGTA
TTATCCCGTATTGACGCCGGGCAAGAGCAACTCGGTCGCCGCATACACTATTCTCAGAATGACTTGGTTG
AGTACTCACCAGTCACAGAAAAGCATCTTACGGATGGCATGACAGTAAGAGAATTATGCAGTGCTGCCAT
AACCATGAGTGATAACACTGCGGCCAACTTACTTCTGACAACGATCGGAGGACCGAAGGAGCTAACCGCT
TTTTTGCACAACATGGGGGATCATGTAACTCGCCTTGATCGTTGGGAACCGGAGCTGAATGAAGCCATAC
CAAACGACGAGCGTGACACCACGATGCCTGTAGCAATGGCAACAACGTTGCGCAAACTATTAACTGGCGA
ACTACTTACTCTAGCTTCCCGGCAACAATTAATAGACTGGATGGAGGCGGATAAAGTTGCAGGACCACTT
CTGCGCTCGGCCCTTCCGGCTGGCTGGTTTATTGCTGATAAATCTGGAGCCGGTGAGCGTGGGTCTCGCG
GTATCATTGCAGCACTGGGGCCAGATGGTAAGCCCTCCCGTATCGTAGTTATCTACACGACGGGGAGTCA
GGCAACTATGGATGAACGAAATAGACAGATCGCTGAGATAGGTGCCTCACTGATTAAGCATTGGTAACTG
TCAGACCAAGTTTACTCATATATACTTTAGATTGATTTAAAACTTCATTTTTAATTTAAAAGGATCTAGG
TGAAGATCCTTTTTGATAATCTCATGACCAAAATCCCTTAACGTGAGTTTTCGTTCCACTGAGCGTCAGA
CCCCGTAGAAAAGATCAAAGGATCTTCTTGAGATCCTTTTTTTCTGCGCGTAATCTGCTGCTTGCAAACA
AAAAAACCACCGCTACCAGCGGTGGTTTGTTTGCCGGATCAAGAGCTACCAACTCTTTTTCCGAAGGTAA
CTGGCTTCAGCAGAGCGCAGATACCAAATACTGTTCTTCTAGTGTAGCCGTAGTTAGGCCACCACTTCAA
GAACTCTGTAGCACCGCCTACATACCTCGCTCTGCTAATCCTGTTACCAGTGGCTGCTGCCAGTGGCGAT
AAGTCGTGTCTTACCGGGTTGGACTCAAGACGATAGTTACCGGATAAGGCGCAGCGGTCGGGCTGAATGG
GGGGTTCGTGCACACAGCCCAGCTTGGAGCGAACGACCTACACCGAACTGAGATACCTACAGCGTGAGCT
ATGAGAAAGCGCCACGCTTCCCGAAGGGAGAAAGGCGGACAGGTATCCGGTAAGCGGCAGGGTCGGAACA
GGAGAGCGCACGAGGGAGCTTCCAGGGGGAAACGCCTGGTATCTTTATAGTCCTGTCGGGTTTCGCCACC
TCTGACTTGAGCGTCGATTTTTGTGATGCTCGTCAGGGGGGCGGAGCCTATGGAAAAACGCCAGCAACGC
GGCCTTTTTACGGTTCCTGGCCTTTTGCTGGCCTTTTGCTCACATGTTCTTTCCTGCGTTATCCCCTGAT
TCTGTGGATAACCGTATTACCGCCTTTGAGTGAGCTGATACCGCTCGCCGCAGCCGAACGACCGAGCGCA
GCGAGTCAGTGAGCGAGGAAGCGGAATTCGCCCAATACGCAAACCGCCTCTCCCCGCGCGTTGGCCGATT
CATTAATGCAGCTGGCACGACAGGTTTCCCGACTGGAAAGCGGGCAGTGAGCGCAACGCAATTAATGTGA
GTTAGCTCACTCATTAGGCACCCCAGGCTTTACACTTTATGCTTCCGGCTCGTATGTTGTGTGGAATTGT
GAGCGGATAACAATTTCACACAGGAAACAGCTATGACCATGATTACGCCAAGCGCGCAATTAACCCTCAC
TAAAGGGAACAAAAGCTGGAGCTCCACCGCGGTGGCGGCCGCTCTAGATGGATAACTTCGTATAGCATAC
ATTATACGAAGTTATACGGGCGAATTGGAGCTCCACCGCGGTGGCGGCCGCTCTAGAACTAGTGGTTCCG
GAGCAGTTCAAGACAACTTTTGTCAATGGCAAGCTAGTCACTGTCGTCTCGGACATTTGCTAAATCTTCT
CACGTCATAACCTTATTTTTCAACTTCATGAACTATCCCCTCGAACTTTTTTATTTGTCCCTGTCTACAA
TTCTTTATAAGCAATTGAGACACACTTTGCTTTATTAAATAATACCGATTTTGTTTTGTATATGCATTGA
CTGGTGCTCAACTATTTTTATTGAAAAAATTACTTTTTACTGTCTCGTCGAATAAAAGTGATCCCTTCCA
AAAAATAGTTATTCATGTTTGAAGGTTTGTGATCGTAGAACAATTGCACCGAATGTAGTGTAAAAAAAAT
TCCAGAATGTTCAAATACATTTCCACCCTCACCAGAACATCTCAAACACCAGGCACATTTCAACACACTT
TCATGGATCTTATCTTGCCTCAAAACCATCAGCTTTCTTCTCATTCTACAAGTATGAAACAATCTACTAT
TCTATACATTTATAATGTAATGGAACCATGTGAAGACATGAGCAAGATCATTGTCGTCAGCGACTACCCC
TCCTTCATTTTTCTTAGAGTATCAGTTTGCTAATGCTATTTTTTTTATCGCTATCAAGTTATAGAATGGG
TATGGGACCAAAGAAGAAGCGTAAGGCCTCCATGAAGCTCTTGTCCTCCATGGAGCAAGCCTGCGACATC
TGCCGTCTCAAGAAACTCCGTTGCTCCAAGGAGAAGCCAAAGTGCGCCAAGTGCCTCAAGAACAACTCCG
AGTGCCGTTACTCCCCAAAGGCCATGCGTTCCCCACTGACCCGTGCCCACCTCACCGAGGTCGAGTCCCG
TCTCGAGAAGCTCGAAGACCTCTTCCTCCTCATGTTCCCACGTGAGAACCTGGACTCCATCCTCAACATG
GACTCCCTCGACGAGGTCAAGGTAAGTTTAAACATATATATACTAACTAACCCTGATTATTTAAATTTTC
AGGTCATGCTCAAGCAACTCTACATGCAAGACTACGGAGACACCGACGCTGCCATGGACTCCCTCACCCC
AATGGAGAACGGAATGTCTGAGGGACCACGTAAGCACATGAAGACCGCCACCTCATCCCCAAAAGTCGAC
GAGGACGGATCCCAATCCCAGCTCTCCGTCTCCGCGTCCCTCCTCGACTCCCTCCTCGCCCTCAAGGTAA
GTTTAAACATATACATACTAACTAACCCTGATTATTTAAATTTTCAGAAGCAATCCCACTCCTCCGAGCG
TCACCGTCGTCACCTCGAGGAGCTTTTCCCAGCCTACTCCTCCATCTGGCCACGTGGAGGCCGTCACTCC
AACACCGGACTCCAACCAATCCGTCAACTTGAGCTCCCACCAACCGCCACCGCCACCGCCAGTATCATGC
CACACGTCATGGAGCAACCACTCTCCACCTCCATCAACCCAGTCAACGACCGTTTCAACGGAATACCAAA
CCCAACCCCATACAACTCCGACGCCGCCCTCGACGCCATCACCCAAACCAACGACTACGGATCCGTCAAC
ACCCACGGAATCCTCTCCACCTACCCACCACCAGCCACCCACCTCAACGAGGCCTCCGTCGCCCTCGCAC
CAGGAGGAGCACCACCACGTCCACCACCACCATACGTCGACTCCACCACCAACCACCCACCATACCATTC
CAACCTCGTCCCAATGGCCAACTTCGGATACTCCACCGTCGACTACGACGCCATGGTCGACGACCTCGCC
TCCATCGAGTACACCGACGCCGTCGACGTCGACCCACAATTCATGACCAACCTCGGGTTCGTCCCAGGAT
GCAACTTCTCCGACATCAACACCTATGAGCAATAAACGGATAAATGCAAAATCCTTTCAAGCATTCCCTT
CTTCTCTATCACTCTTCTTTCTTTTTGTCAAAAAATTCTCTCGCTAATTTATTTGCTTTTTTAATGTTAT
TATTTTATGACTTTTTATAGTCACTGAAAAGTTTGCATCTGAGTGAAGTGAATGCTATCAAAATGTGATT
CTGTCTGATGTACTTTCACAATCTCTCTTCAATTCCATTTTGAAGTGCTTTAAACCCGAAAGGTTGAGAA
AAATGCGAGCGCTCAAATATTTGTATTGTGTTCGTTGAGTGACCCAACAAAAAGAGGAAACTTTATTGTG
CCGCCAAGAAAAAAGTCTCAGTACCCGGGAAGTTCCTATACTATTTGAAGAATAGGAACTTCTGCAGGAA
TTCGATATCGGT
Features (pLannotate 1.2.2; 26 found; start..end, strand, type, name):
      1..34      +  protein_bind   FRT (minimal): supports FLP-mediated excision but not integration (Turan and Bode, 2011) FLP recombinase from the Saccharomyces cerevisiae 2μ plasmid
     35..1060    +  CDS            HygR: aminoglycoside phosphotransferase from E. coli; aph(4)-Ia; confers resistance to hygromycin
   1815..1961    +  CDS            sqt-1 (fragment): SQT1_CAEEL - Also known as rol-5. Protein inferred from homology: Swiss-Prot protein existence level 3. Nematode cuticles are composed largely of collagen-like proteins. The cuticle functions both as an exoskeleton and as a barrier to protect the worm from its environment. This is a collagen critical for organismal morphogenesis. Mutations in sqt-1 can lengthen, shorten, or helically twist the entire animal. From Caenorhabditis elegans.
   1994..2833    +  CDS            sqt-1 (fragment): SQT1_CAEEL - Also known as rol-5. Protein inferred from homology: Swiss-Prot protein existence level 3. Nematode cuticles are composed largely of collagen-like proteins. The cuticle functions both as an exoskeleton and as a barrier to protect the worm from its environment. This is a collagen critical for organismal morphogenesis. Mutations in sqt-1 can lengthen, shorten, or helically twist the entire animal. From Caenorhabditis elegans.
   2877..3200    -  terminator     tbb-2 terminator: tbb-2; transcription terminator for the C. elegans tubulin beta-2 gene
   3209..4339    -  CDS            cre: RECR_BPP1 - Experimental evidence at protein level: Swiss-Prot protein existence level 1. Catalyzes site-specific recombination between two 34-base- pair LOXP sites. Its role is to maintain the phage genome as a monomeric unit-copy plasmid in the lysogenic state. From Escherichia phage P1 (Bacteriophage P1).
   4688..4738    +  CDS            hsp-16.1 (fragment): HSP11_CAEEL - Also known as hsp16-1b. Experimental evidence at transcript level: Swiss-Prot protein existence level 2. From Caenorhabditis elegans.
   4742..4763    +  misc_feature   MCS (fragment): pBluescript multiple cloning site
   4794..4812    -  promoter       T7 promoter: promoter for bacteriophage T7 RNA polymerase
   4820..4975    +  CDS            lacZα (fragment): LacZα fragment of β-galactosidase; lacZ fragment
   4980..5408    +  rep_origin     f1 ori (sequence partly withheld): f1 bacteriophage origin of replication; arrow indicates direction of (+) strand synthesis
   5461..5565    +  promoter       AmpR promoter: bla
   5566..6426    +  CDS            AmpR: β-lactamase; bla; confers resistance to ampicillin, carbenicillin, and related antibiotics
   6597..7185    +  rep_origin     ori: high-copy-number ColE1/pMB1/pBR322/pUC origin of replication
   7368..7459    +  CDS            lacI (fragment): lac repressor; lacI; The lac repressor binds to the lac operator to inhibit transcription in E. coli. This inhibition can be relieved by adding lactose or isopropyl-β-D-thiogalactopyranoside (IPTG).
   7472..7493    +  protein_bind   CAP binding site: CAP binding activates transcription in the presence of cAMP. E. coli catabolite activator protein
   7508..7538    +  promoter       lac promoter: promoter for the E. coli lac operon
   7546..7562    +  protein_bind   lac operator: The lac repressor binds to the lac operator to inhibit transcription in E. coli. This inhibition can be relieved by adding lactose or isopropyl-β-D-thiogalactopyranoside (IPTG). lac repressor encoded by lacI
   7607..7625    +  promoter       T3 promoter: promoter for bacteriophage T3 RNA polymerase
   7638..7667    +  misc_feature   MCS (fragment): pBluescript multiple cloning site
   7671..7704    +  protein_bind   loxP: Cre-mediated recombination occurs in the 8-bp core sequence (GCATACAT). Cre recombinase
   7717..7754    +  misc_feature   MCS (fragment): pBluescript multiple cloning site
   8421..8912    +  CDS            GAL4 (fragment): GAL4_YEAST - Experimental evidence at protein level: Swiss-Prot protein existence level 1. This protein is a positive regulator for the gene expression of the galactose-induced genes such as GAL1, GAL2, GAL7, GAL10, and MEL1 which code for the enzymes used to convert galactose to glucose. It recognizes a 17 base pair sequence in (5'-CGGRNNRCYNYNCNCCG-3') the upstream activating sequence (UAS-G) of these genes. From Saccharomyces cerevisiae (strain ATCC 204508 / S288c) (Baker's yeast).
   8916..9611    +  CDS            qa-1f (fragment): QA1F_NEUCR - Protein predicted: Swiss-Prot protein existence level 4. Transcription activation of genes for enzymes and proteins of quinate metabolism by binding to a 16 base-pair sequence (consensus 5'- GGRTAARYRYTTAYCC-3') in front of each Qa genes. From Neurospora crassa (strain ATCC 24698 / 74-OR23-1A / CBS 708.71 / DSM 1257 / FGSC 987).
   9623..9946    +  terminator     tbb-2 terminator: tbb-2; transcription terminator for the C. elegans tubulin beta-2 gene
   9991..10008   +  misc_feature   MCS (fragment): pBluescript multiple cloning site
