[The description below was written by a language model from this plasmid's Addgene catalogue record and pLannotate feature annotations shown in this document.]
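Description:
pNM3734 is a C. elegans integration plasmid built for Flp recombinase-mediated cassette exchange (RMCE), made by inserting a driver cassette into the pLF3FShC backbone. In E. coli it behaves as a high-copy pBluescript-type plasmid, with a ColE1/pUC origin, an f1 origin, and an ampicillin resistance gene. Remnants of the lacZα/lac promoter region and T3 and T7 promoters flank the cloning sites. In worms, transgenic animals are selected with hygromycin through a HygR coding sequence that sits immediately downstream of a minimal FRT site at the start of the annotated sequence.

The roughly 2.3 kb payload was assembled by multi-fragment Golden Gate cloning. It places the mec-4 promoter (amplified from genomic DNA; not annotated separately, but presumably in the unannotated stretch upstream of the GAL4 fragment) in front of a chimeric transcription factor. This factor joins a codon-optimised, synthesised Gal4SK sequence, annotated as a GAL4 fragment, to the activation domain of the Neurospora QF (qa-1f) regulator, and is followed by the tbb-2 3′ UTR/terminator. The resulting GAL4-QFAD protein should therefore serve as the driver half of a bipartite GAL4/UAS expression system, produced wherever mec-4 is active.

The backbone also carries sqt-1 collagen sequences, likely a visible morphological marker since sqt-1 mutations alter body shape. A Cre coding sequence with its own tbb-2 terminator lies next to a fragment matching hsp-16.1, suggesting heat-shock control, though the record does not state this. Only one loxP site is annotated, so using Cre to remove the selection and vector sequences after integration would presumably need a partner site elsewhere. This use is an inference rather than a recorded purpose.
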