Addgene plasmid #154118: pNM3734
Purpose: mec-4 promoter driving GAL4-QFAD in an RCME vector
Depositing lab: Michael Nonet. Depositing organization: Washington University in Saint Louis. Publication: Efficient Transgenesis in Caenorhabditis elegans Using Flp Recombinase-Mediated Cassette Exchange. Nonet ML. Genetics. 2020 Jun 8. pii: genetics.120.303388. doi: 10.1534/genetics.120.303388. PubMed 32513816.
Backbone
  Vector backbone: pLF3FShC
  Backbone manufacturer: Addgene #153083
  Backbone size w/o insert (bp): 7855
  Total vector size (bp): 10011
  Modifications to backbone: none
  Vector type: Worm Expression ; RMCE
  Selectable markers: Hygromycin
Growth in bacteria
  Bacterial resistance: Ampicillin, 100 μg/mL
  Growth temperature: 37°C
  Growth strain: DH5alpha
  Copy number: High Copy
Gene/Insert
  Gene/Insert name: mec-4p::Gal4SK::QFAD::tbb-2 '3
  Species: C. elegans (nematode), Synthetic; S. kuruvilia
  Insert size (bp): 2307
  Promoter: not applicable
  Cloning method: Unknown
  Sequencing primers: 5′ not applicable
Resource information
  A portion of this plasmid was derived from a plasmid made by: The insert was added using a multi-fragment Golden Gate reaction with mec-4p and tbb-2 3' UTR coming from amplified genomic sequences and Gal4SK and QF AD as codon optimized synthesized DNAs
Terms and licenses: Academic/Nonprofit Terms; Industry Terms: Not Available to Industry
How to cite: pNM3734 was a gift from Michael Nonet (Addgene plasmid # 154118 ; http://n2t.net/addgene:154118 ; RRID:Addgene_154118)
